>Addgene plasmid #72734 | pAWp7-2 | depositor full sequence | sequence record 133517 | pAWp7-2 sequence 11716 bps
CGATATCAAGCTTATCGATAATCAACCTCTGGATTACAAAATTTGTGAAAGATTGACTGGTATTCTTAAC
TATGTTGCTCCTTTTACGCTATGTGGATACGCTGCTTTAATGCCTTTGTATCATGCTATTGCTTCCCGTA
TGGCTTTCATTTTCTCCTCCTTGTATAAATCCTGGTTGCTGTCTCTTTATGAGGAGTTGTGGCCCGTTGT
CAGGCAACGTGGCGTGGTGTGCACTGTGTTTGCTGACGCAACCCCCACTGGTTGGGGCATTGCCACCACC
TGTCAGCTCCTTTCCGGGACTTTCGCTTTCCCCCTCCCTATTGCCACGGCGGAACTCATCGCCGCCTGCC
TTGCCCGCTGCTGGACAGGGGCTCGGCTGTTGGGCACTGACAATTCCGTGGTGTTGTCGGGGAAATCATC
GTCCTTTCCTTGGCTGCTCGCCTGTGTTGCCACCTGGATTCTGCGCGGGACGTCCTTCTGCTACGTCCCT
TCGGCCCTCAATCCAGCGGACCTTCCTTCCCGCGGCCTGCTGCCGGCTCTGCGGCCTCTTCCGCGTCTTC
GCCTTCGCCCTCAGACGAGTCGGATCTCCCTTTGGGCCGCCTCCCCGCATCGATACCGTCGACCTCGAGA
CCTAGAAAAACATGGAGCAATCACAAGTAGCAATACAGCAGCTACCAATGCTGATTGTGCCTGGCTAGAA
GCACAAGAGGAGGAGGAGGTGGGTTTTCCAGTCACACCTCAGGTACCTTTAAGACCAATGACTTACAAGG
CAGCTGTAGATCTTAGCCACTTTTTAAAAGAAAAGGGGGGACTGGAAGGGCTAATTCACTCCCAACGAAG
ACAAGATATCCTTGATCTGTGGATCTACCACACACAAGGCTACTTCCCTGATTGGCAGAACTACACACCA
GGGCCAGGGATCAGATATCCACTGACCTTTGGATGGTGCTACAAGCTAGTACCAGTTGAGCAAGAGAAGG
TAGAAGAAGCCAATGAAGGAGAGAACACCCGCTTGTTACACCCTGTGAGCCTGCATGGGATGGATGACCC
GGAGAGAGAAGTATTAGAGTGGAGGTTTGACAGCCGCCTAGCATTTCATCACATGGCCCGAGAGCTGCAT
CCGGACTGTACTGGGTCTCTCTGGTTAGACCAGATCTGAGCCTGGGAGCTCTCTGGCTAACTAGGGAACC
CACTGCTTAAGCCTCAATAAAGCTTGCCTTGAGTGCTTCAAGTAGTGTGTGCCCGTCTGTTGTGTGACTC
TGGTAACTAGAGATCCCTCAGACCCTTTTAGTCAGTGTGGAAAATCTCTAGCAGGGCCCGTTTAAACCCG
CTGATCAGCCTCGACTGTGCCTTCTAGTTGCCAGCCATCTGTTGTTTGCCCCTCCCCCGTGCCTTCCTTG
ACCCTGGAAGGTGCCACTCCCACTGTCCTTTCCTAATAAAATGAGGAAATTGCATCGCATTGTCTGAGTA
GGTGTCATTCTATTCTGGGGGGTGGGGTGGGGCAGGACAGCAAGGGGGAGGATTGGGAAGACAATAGCAG
GCATGCTGGGGATGCGGTGGGCTCTATGGCTTCTGAGGCGGAAAGAACCAGCTGGGGCTCTAGGGGGTAT
CCCC
[124 nt withheld, positions 1615-1738]
C
[91 nt withheld, positions 1740-1830]
A
[49 nt withheld, positions 1832-1880]
CCTTTGACGTTGGAGTCCACGTTCTTT
[37 nt withheld, positions 1908-1944]
ACCCTATCTCGGTCTATTCTTTTGATTTATAAGGGATTTTGCCGATTTCGGCCTATTGGTTAAAAAATGA
GCTGATTTAACAAAAATTTAACGCGAATTAATTCTGTGGAATGTGTGTCAGTTAGGGTGTGGAAAGTCCC
CAGGCTCCCCAGCAGGCAGAAGTATGCAAAGCATGCATCTCAATTAGTCAGCAACCAGGTGTGGAAAGTC
CCCAGGCTCCCCAGCAGGCAGAAGTATGCAAAGCATGCATCTCAATTAGTCAGCAACCATAGTCCCGCCC
CTAACTCCGCCCATCCCGCCCCTAACTCCGCCCAGTTCCGCCCATTCTCCGCCCCATGGCTGACTAATTT
TTTTTATTTATGCAGAGGCCGAGGCCGCCTCTGCCTCTGAGCTATTCCAGAAGTAGTGAGGAGGCTTTTT
TGGAGGCCTAGGCTTTTGCAAAAAGCTCCCGGGAGCTTGTATATCCATTTTCGGATCTGATCAGCACGTG
TTGACAATTAATCATCGGCATAGTATATCGGCATAGTATAATACGACAAGGTGAGGAACTAAACCATGGC
CAAGTTGACCAGTGCCGTTCCGGTGCTCACCGCGCGCGACGTCGCCGGAGCGGTCGAGTTCTGGACCGAC
CGGCTCGGGTTCTCCCGGGACTTCGTGGAGGACGACTTCGCCGGTGTGGTCCGGGACGACGTGACCCTGT
TCATCAGCGCGGTCCAGGACCAGGTGGTGCCGGACAACACCCTGGCCTGGGTGTGGGTGCGCGGCCTGGA
CGAGCTGTACGCCGAGTGGTCGGAGGTCGTGTCCACGAACTTCCGGGACGCCTCCGGGCCGGCCATGACC
GAGATCGGCGAGCAGCCGTGGGGGCGGGAGTTCGCCCTGCGCGACCCGGCCGGCAACTGCGTGCACTTCG
TGGCCGAGGAGCAGGACTGACACGTGCTACGAGATTTCGATTCCACCGCCGCCTTCTATGAAAGGTTGGG
CTTCGGAATCGTTTTCCGGGACGCCGGCTGGATGATCCTCCAGCGCGGGGATCTCATGCTGGAGTTCTTC
GCCCACCCCAACTTGTTTATTGCAGCTTATAATGGTTACAAATAAAGCAATAGCATCACAAATTTCACAA
ATAAAGCATTTTTTTCACTGCATTCTAGTTGTGGTTTGTCCAAACTCATCAATGTATCTTATCATGTCTG
TATACCGTCGACCTCTAGCTAGAGCTTGGCGTAATCATGGTCATAGCTGTTTCCTGTGTGAAATTGTTAT
CCGCTCACAATTCCACACAACATACGAGCCGGAAGCATAAAGTGTAAAGCCTGGGGTGCCTAATGAGTGA
GCTAACTCACATTAATTGCGTTGCGCTCACTGCCCGCTTTCCAGTCGGGAAACCTGTCGTGCCAGCTGCA
TTAATGAATCGGCCAACGCGCGGGGAGAGGCGGTTTGCGTATTGGGCGCTCTTCCGCTTCCTCGCTCACT
GACTCGCTGCGCTCGGTCGTTCGGCTGCGGCGAGCGGTATCAGCTCACTCAAAGGCGGTAATACGGTTAT
CCACAGAATCAGGGGATAACGCAGGAAAGAACATGTGAGCAAAAGGCCAGCAAAAGGCCAGGAACCGTAA
AAAGGCCGCGTTGCTGGCGTTTTTCCATAGGCTCCGCCCCCCTGACGAGCATCACAAAAATCGACGCTCA
AGTCAGAGGTGGCGAAACCCGACAGGACTATAAAGATACCAGGCGTTTCCCCCTGGAAGCTCCCTCGTGC
GCTCTCCTGTTCCGACCCTGCCGCTTACCGGATACCTGTCCGCCTTTCTCCCTTCGGGAAGCGTGGCGCT
TTCTCATAGCTCACGCTGTAGGTATCTCAGTTCGGTGTAGGTCGTTCGCTCCAAGCTGGGCTGTGTGCAC
GAACCCCCCGTTCAGCCCGACCGCTGCGCCTTATCCGGTAACTATCGTCTTGAGTCCAACCCGGTAAGAC
ACGACTTATCGCCACTGGCAGCAGCCACTGGTAACAGGATTAGCAGAGCGAGGTATGTAGGCGGTGCTAC
AGAGTTCTTGAAGTGGTGGCCTAACTACGGCTACACTAGAAGAACAGTATTTGGTATCTGCGCTCTGCTG
AAGCCAGTTACCTTCGGAAAAAGAGTTGGTAGCTCTTGATCCGGCAAACAAACCACCGCTGGTAGCGGTG
GTTTTTTTGTTTGCAAGCAGCAGATTACGCGCAGAAAAAAAGGATCTCAAGAAGATCCTTTGATCTTTTC
TACGGGGTCTGACGCTCAGTGGAACGAAAACTCACGTTAAGGGATTTTGGTCATGAGATTATCAAAAAGG
ATCTTCACCTAGATCCTTTTAAATTAAAAATGAAGTTTTAAATCAATCTAAAGTATATATGAGTAAACTT
GGTCTGACAGTTACCAATGCTTAATCAGTGAGGCACCTATCTCAGCGATCTGTCTATTTCGTTCATCCAT
AGTTGCCTGACTCCCCGTCGTGTAGATAACTACGATACGGGAGGGCTTACCATCTGGCCCCAGTGCTGCA
ATGATACCGCGAGACCCACGCTCACCGGCTCCAGATTTATCAGCAATAAACCAGCCAGCCGGAAGGGCCG
AGCGCAGAAGTGGTCCTGCAACTTTATCCGCCTCCATCCAGTCTATTAATTGTTGCCGGGAAGCTAGAGT
AAGTAGTTCGCCAGTTAATAGTTTGCGCAACGTTGTTGCCATTGCTACAGGCATCGTGGTGTCACGCTCG
TCGTTTGGTATGGCTTCATTCAGCTCCGGTTCCCAACGATCAAGGCGAGTTACATGATCCCCCATGTTGT
GCAAAAAAGCGGTTAGCTCCTTCGGTCCTCCGATCGTTGTCAGAAGTAAGTTGGCCGCAGTGTTATCACT
CATGGTTATGGCAGCACTGCATAATTCTCTTACTGTCATGCCATCCGTAAGATGCTTTTCTGTGACTGGT
GAGTACTCAACCAAGTCATTCTGAGAATAGTGTATGCGGCGACCGAGTTGCTCTTGCCCGGCGTCAATAC
GGGATAATACCGCGCCACATAGCAGAACTTTAAAAGTGCTCATCATTGGAAAACGTTCTTCGGGGCGAAA
ACTCTCAAGGATCTTACCGCTGTTGAGATCCAGTTCGATGTAACCCACTCGTGCACCCAACTGATCTTCA
GCATCTTTTACTTTCACCAGCGTTTCTGGGTGAGCAAAAACAGGAAGGCAAAATGCCGCAAAAAAGGGAA
TAAGGGCGACACGGAAATGTTGAATACTCATACTCTTCCTTTTTCAATATTATTGAAGCATTTATCAGGG
TTATTGTCTCATGAGCGGATACATATTTGAATGTATTTAGAAAAATAAACAAATAGGGGTTCCGCGCACA
TTTCCCCGAAAAGTGCCACCTGACGTCGACGGATCGGGAGATCTCCCGATCCCCTATGGTGCACTCTCAG
TACAATCTGCTCTGATGCCGCATAGTTAAGCCAGTATCTGCTCCCTGCTTGTGTGTTGGAGGTCGCTGAG
TAGTGCGCGAGCAAAATTTAAGCTACAACAAGGCAAGGCTTGACCGACAATTGCATGAAGAATCTGCTTA
GGGTTAGGCGTTTTGCGCTGCTTCGCGATGTACGGGCCAGATATACGCGTTGACATTGATTATTGACTAG
TTATTAATAGTAATCAATTACGGGGTCATTAGTTCATAGCCCATATATGGAGTTCCGCGTTACATAACTT
ACGGTAAATGGCCCGCCTGGCTGACCGCCCAACGACCCCCGCCCATTGACGTCAATAATGACGTATGTTC
CCATAGTAACGCCAATAGGGACTTTCCATTGACGTCAATGGGTGGAGTATTTACGGTAAACTGCCCACTT
GGCAGTACATCAAGTGTATCATATGCCAAGTACGCCCCCTATTGACGTCAATGACGGTAAATGGCCCGCC
TGGCATTATGCCCAGTACATGACCTTATGGGACTTTCCTACTTGGCAGTACATCTACGTATTAGTCATCG
CTATTACCATGGTGATGCGGTTTTGGCAGTACATCAATGGGCGTGGATAGCGGTTTGACTCACGGGGATT
TCCAAGTCTCCACCCCATTGACGTCAATGGGAGTTTGTTTTGGCACCAAAATCAACGGGACTTTCCAAAA
TGTCGTAACAACTCCGCCCCATTGACGCAAATGGGCGGTAGGCGTGTACGGTGGGAGGTCTATATAAGCA
GCGCGTTTTGCCTGTACTGGGTCTCTCTGGTTAGACCAGATCTGAGCCTGGGAGCTCTCTGGCTAACTAG
GGAACCCACTGCTTAAGCCTCAATAAAGCTTGCCTTGAGTGCTTCAAGTAGTGTGTGCCCGTCTGTTGTG
TGACTCTGGTAACTAGAGATCCCTCAGACCCTTTTAGTCAGTGTGGAAAATCTCTAGCAGTGGCGCCCGA
ACAGGGACTTGAAAGCGAAAGGGAAACCAGAGGAGCTCTCTCGACGCAGGACTCGGCTTGCTGAAGCGCG
CACGGCAAGAGGCGAGGGGCGGCGACTGGTGAGTACGCCAAAAATTTTGACTAGCGGAGGCTAGAAGGAG
AGAGATGGGTGCGAGAGCGTCAGTATTAAGCGGGGGAGAATTAGATCGCGATGGGAAAAAATTCGGTTAA
GGCCAGGGGGAAAGAAAAAATATAAATTAAAACATATAGTATGGGCAAGCAGGGAGCTAGAACGATTCGC
AGTTAATCCTGGCCTGTTAGAAACATCAGAAGGCTGTAGACAAATACTGGGACAGCTACAACCATCCCTT
CAGACAGGATCAGAAGAACTTAGATCATTATATAATACAGTAGCAACCCTCTATTGTGTGCATCAAAGGA
TAGAGATAAAAGACACCAAGGAAGCTTTAGACAAGATAGAGGAAGAGCAAAACAAAAGTAAGACCACCGC
ACAGCAAGCGGCCGCTGATCTTCAGACCTGGAGGAGGAGATATGAGGGACAATTGGAGAAGTGAATTATA
TAAATATAAAGTAGTAAAAATTGAACCATTAGGAGTAGCACCCACCAAGGCAAAGAGAAGAGTGGTGCAG
AGAGAAAAAAGAGCAGTGGGAATAGGAGCTTTGTTCCTTGGGTTCTTGGGAGCAGCAGGAAGCACTATGG
GCGCAGCGTCAATGACGCTGACGGTACAGGCCAGACAATTATTGTCTGGTATAGTGCAGCAGCAGAACAA
TTTGCTGAGGGCTATTGAGGCGCAACAGCATCTGTTGCAACTCACAGTCTGGGGCATCAAGCAGCTCCAG
GCAAGAATCCTGGCTGTGGAAAGATACCTAAAGGATCAACAGCTCCTGGGGATTTGGGGTTGCTCTGGAA
AACTCATTTGCACCACTGCTGTGCCTTGGAATGCTAGTTGGAGTAATAAATCTCTGGAACAGATTTGGAA
TCACACGACCTGGATGGAGTGGGACAGAGAAATTAACAATTACACAAGCTTAATACACTCCTTAATTGAA
GAATCGCAAAACCAGCAAGAAAAGAATGAACAAGAATTATTGGAATTAGATAAATGGGCAAGTTTGTGGA
ATTGGTTTAACATAACAAATTGGCTGTGGTATATAAAATTATTCATAATGATAGTAGGAGGCTTGGTAGG
TTTAAGAATAGTTTTTGCTGTACTTTCTATAGTGAATAGAGTTAGGCAGGGATATTCACCATTATCGTTT
CAGACCCACCTCCCAACCCCGAGGGGACCCGACAGGCCCGAAGGAATAGAAGAAGAAGGTGGAGAGAGAG
ACAGAGACAGATCCATTCGATTAGTGAACGGATCGGCACTGCGTGCGCCAATTCTGCAGACAAATGGCAG
TATTCATCCACAATTTTAAAAGAAAAGGGGGGATTGGGGGGTACAGTGCAGGGGAAAGAATAGTAGACAT
AATAGCAACAGACATACAAACTAAAGAATTACAAAAACAAATTACAAAAATTCAAAATTTTCGGGTTTAT
TACAGGGACAGCAGAGATCCAGTTTGGTTAATTAAGGGTGCAGCGGCCTCCGCGCCGGGTTTTGGCGCCT
CCCGCGGGCGCCCCCCTCCTCACGGCGAGCGCTGCCACGTCAGACGAAGGGCGCAGCGAGCGTCCTGATC
CTTCCGCCCGGACGCTCAGGACAGCGGCCCGCTGCTCATAAGACTCGGCCTTAGAACCCCAGTATCAGCA
GAAGGACATTTTAGGACGGGACTTGGGTGACTCTAGGGCACTGGTTTTCTTTCCAGAGAGCGGAACAGGC
GAGGAAAAGTAGTCCCTTCTCGGCGATTCTGCGGAGGGATCTCCGTGGGGCGGTGAACGCCGATGATTAT
ATAAGGACGCGCCGGGTGTGGCACAGCTAGTTCCGTCGCAGCCGGGATTTGGGTCGCGGTTCTTGTTTGT
GGATCGCTGTGATCGTCACTTGGTGAGTAGCGGGCTGCTGGGCTGGCCGGGGCTTTCGTGGCCGCCGGGC
CGCTCGGTGGGACGGAAGCGTGTGGAGAGACCGCCAAGGGCTGTAGTCTGGGTCCGCGAGCAAGGTTGCC
CTGAACTGGGGGTTGGGGGGAGCGCAGCAAAATGGCGGCTGTTCCCGAGTCTTGAATGGAAGACGCTTGT
GAGGCGGGCTGTGAGGTCGTTGAAACAAGGTGGGGGGCATGGTGGGCGGCAAGAACCCAAGGTCTTGAGG
CCTTCGCTAATGCGGGAAAGCTCTTATTCGGGTGAGATGGGCTGGGGCACCATCTGGGGACCCTGACGTG
AAGTTTGTCACTGACTGGAGAACTCGGTTTGTCGTCTGTTGCGGGGGCGGCAGTTATGGCGGTGCCGTTG
GGCAGTGCACCCGTACCTTTGGGAGCGCGCGCCCTCGTCGTGTCGTGACGTCACCCGTTCTGTTGGCTTA
TAATGCAGGGTGGGGCCACCTGCCGGTAGGTGTGCGGTAGGCTTTTCTCCGTCGCAGGACGCAGGGTTCG
GGCCTAGGGTAGGCTCTCCTGAATCGACAGGCGCCGGACCTCTGGTGAGGGGAGGGATAAGTGAGGCGTC
AGTTTCTTTGGTCGGTTTTATGTACCTATCTTCTTAAGTAGCTGAAGCTCCGGTTTTGAACTATGCGCTC
GGGGTTGGCGAGTGTGTTTTGTGAAGTTTTTTAGGCACCTTTTGAAATGTAATCATTTGGGTCAATATGT
AATTTTCAGTGTTAGACTAGTAAATTGTCCGCTAAATTCTGGCCGTTTTTGGCTTTTTTGTTAGACAGTT
AATTAAGCCACCATGAGCGAGCTGATCAAGGAGAACATGCACATGAAGCTGTACATGGAGGGCACCGTGA
ACAACCACCACTTCAAGTGCACATCCGAGGGCGAAGGCAAGCCCTACGAGGGCACCCAGACCATGAAGAT
CAAGGTGGTCGAGGGCGGCCCTCTCCCCTTCGCCTTCGACATCCTGGCTACCAGCTTCATGTACGGCAGC
AAAGCCTTCATCAACCACACCCAGGGCATCCCCGACTTCTTTAAGCAGTCCTTCCCTGAGGGCTTCACAT
GGGAGAGAATCACCACATACGAAGACGGGGGCGTGCTGACCGCTACCCAGGACACCAGCTTCCAGAACGG
CTGCATCATCTACAACGTCAAGATCAACGGGGTGAACTTCCCATCCAACGGCCCTGTGATGCAGAAGAAA
ACACGCGGCTGGGAGGCCAACACCGAGATGCTGTACCCCGCTGACGGCGGCCTGAGAGGCCACAGCCAGA
TGGCCCTGAAGCTCGTGGGCGGGGGCTACCTGCACTGCTCCTTCAAGACCACATACAGATCCAAGAAACC
CGCTAAGAACCTCAAGATGCCCGGCTTCCACTTCGTGGACCACAGACTGGAAAGAATCAAGGAGGCCGAC
AAAGAGACCTACGTCGAGCAGCACGAGATGGCTGTGGCCAAGTACTGCGACCTCCCTAGCAAACTGGGGC
ACAGATAATAACCTGCAGGCGGGCCAGATATACGCGTTGACATTGATTATTGACTAGTTATTAATAGTAA
TCAATTACGGGGTCATTAGTTCATAGCCCATATATGGAGTTCCGCGTTACATAACTTACGGTAAATGGCC
CGCCTGGCTGACCGCCCAACGACCCCCGCCCATTGACGTCAATAATGACGTATGTTCCCATAGTAACGCC
AATAGGGACTTTCCATTGACGTCAATGGGTGGAGTATTTACGGTAAACTGCCCACTTGGCAGTACATCAA
GTGTATCATATGCCAAGTACGCCCCCTATTGACGTCAATGACGGTAAATGGCCCGCCTGGCATTATGCCC
AGTACATGACCTTATGGGACTTTCCTACTTGGCAGTACATCTACGTATTAGTCATCGCTATTACCATGGT
GATGCGGTTTTGGCAGTACATCAATGGGCGTGGATAGCGGTTTGACTCACGGGGATTTCCAAGTCTCCAC
CCCATTGACGTCAATGGGAGTTTGTTTTGGCACCAAAATCAACGGGACTTTCCAAAATGTCGTAACAACT
CCGCCCCATTGACGCAAATGGGCGGTAGGCGTGTACGGTGGGAGGTCTATATAAGCAGCGGTAACCCCCG
GGTACCGGTCGCCACCATGGTGAGCAAGGGCGAGGAGCTGTTCACCGGGGTGGTGCCCATCCTGGTCGAG
CTGGACGGCGACGTAAACGGCCACAAGTTCAGCGTGTCCGGCGAGGGCGAGGGCGATGCCACCTACGGCA
AGCTGACCCTGAAGTTCATCTGCACCACCGGCAAGCTGCCCGTGCCCTGGCCCACCCTCGTGACCACCCT
GACCTACGGCGTGCAGTGCTTCAGCCGCTACCCCGACCACATGAAGCAGCACGACTTCTTCAAGTCCGCC
ATGCCCGAAGGCTACGTCCAGGAGCGCACCATCTTCTTCAAGGACGACGGCAACTACAAGACCCGCGCCG
AGGTGAAGTTCGAGGGCGACACCCTGGTGAACCGCATCGAGCTGAAGGGCATCGACTTCAAGGAGGACGG
CAACATCCTGGGGCACAAGCTGGAGTACAACTACAACAGCCACAACGTCTATATCATGGCCGACAAGCAG
AAGAACGGCATCAAGGTGAACTTCAAGATCCGCCACAACATCGAGGACGGCAGCGTGCAGCTCGCCGACC
ACTACCAGCAGAACACCCCCATCGGCGACGGCCCCGTGCTGCTGCCCGACAACCACTACCTGAGCACCCA
GTCCGCCCTGAGCAAAGACCCCAACGAGAAGCGCGATCACATGGTCCTGCTGGAGTTCGTGACCGCCGCC
GGGATCACTCTCGGCATGGACGAGCTGTACAAGTAAAGCGGCCGCGACTCTAGAGATCTCATGCATCGGA
TCCGCGAAAAGTCCGGAATTCATACTGTGAAGTACACTGCATATAAGGAGTGTGGTATAGTATAAAGAAA
CTTTCTGCAGGTAGTAATTATAGTGAAGATTTTAGGTTTACAAAGCCCTAGCTGTTTTCTGTGTAGCTTT
TATTATTCTTATGACTCTTGACAAGTTTGTAGCTTCACCATATACATTTAATATTTTGCAATAATTGGCC
TTGTTCCTGAGCTGTTGGATTCGGGGCCGTAGCACTGTCTGAGAGGTTTACATTTCTCACAGTGAACCGG
TCTCTTTTTCAGCTGCTTCCTGGCTTCTTTTTACTCAGGTTTCCACTGCTTTTTTGCTTTTTTTAATGCT
GTATGAAGGTGTTAACATTTGTTTATATTTTTCATTAATTGTAATACCTTTAAATCATGCATCATACTCA
GAAATAGGGATTAGAATTTAAGTGACATCTTTGGCCCAATTG
Features (pLannotate 1.2.2; 34 found; start..end, strand, type, name):
      1..20      +  misc_feature   MCS (fragment): pBluescript multiple cloning site
     20..608     +  misc_feature   WPRE: woodchuck hepatitis virus posttranscriptional regulatory element
    545..1126    +  CDS            nef (fragment): NEF_HV1H2 - Experimental evidence at protein level: Swiss-Prot protein existence level 1. Extracellular Nef protein targets CD4(+) T-lymphocytes for apoptosis by interacting with CXCR4 surface receptors. From Human immunodeficiency virus type 1 group M subtype B (isolate HXB2) (HIV-1).
   1133..1313    +  LTR            5' LTR (truncated): truncated 5' long terminal repeat (LTR) from HIV-1
   1345..1569    +  polyA_signal   bGH poly(A) signal: bovine growth hormone polyadenylation signal
   1573..1594    +  promoter       SV40 promoter (fragment): SV40 enhancer and early promoter
   1615..2043    +  rep_origin     f1 ori (sequence partly withheld): f1 bacteriophage origin of replication; arrow indicates direction of (+) strand synthesis
   2057..2386    +  promoter       SV40 promoter: SV40 enhancer and early promoter
   2434..2481    +  promoter       EM7 promoter: synthetic bacterial promoter&nbsp
   2500..2874    +  CDS            BleoR: antibiotic-binding protein; Sh ble from Streptoalloteichus hindustanus; confers resistance to bleomycin, phleomycin, and Zeocin™
   2884..3009    +  CDS            ble (fragment): BLE_KLEPN - Experimental evidence at protein level: Swiss-Prot protein existence level 1. Binding protein with a strong affinity to the bleomycin family of antibiotics. Binds to CL990; an antimitotic-antibiotic compound. From Klebsiella pneumoniae.
   3004..3125    +  polyA_signal   SV40 poly(A) signal: SV40 polyadenylation signal
   3196..3218    -  protein_bind   lac operator (fragment): The lac repressor binds to the lac operator to inhibit transcription in E. coli. This inhibition can be relieved by adding lactose or isopropyl-β-D-thiogalactopyranoside (IPTG). lac repressor encoded by lacI
   3222..3252    -  promoter       lac promoter: promoter for the E. coli lac operon
   3267..3288    -  protein_bind   CAP binding site: CAP binding activates transcription in the presence of cAMP. E. coli catabolite activator protein
   3301..3393    -  CDS            lacI (fragment): lac repressor; lacI; The lac repressor binds to the lac operator to inhibit transcription in E. coli. This inhibition can be relieved by adding lactose or isopropyl-β-D-thiogalactopyranoside (IPTG).
   3576..4164    -  rep_origin     ori: high-copy-number ColE1/pMB1/pBR322/pUC origin of replication
   4335..5195    -  CDS            AmpR: β-lactamase; bla; confers resistance to ampicillin, carbenicillin, and related antibiotics
   5196..5300    -  promoter       AmpR promoter: bla
   5359..5411    -  misc_feature   bom (fragment): basis of mobility region from pBR322
   5566..5945    +  enhancer       CMV enhancer: human cytomegalovirus immediate early enhancer
   5946..6145    +  promoter       CMV promoter: human cytomegalovirus (CMV) immediate early promoter
   6163..6343    +  LTR            5' LTR (truncated): truncated 5' long terminal repeat (LTR) from HIV-1
   6390..6515    +  misc_feature   HIV-1 Ψ: packaging signal of human immunodeficiency virus type 1
   6499..6862    +  CDS            HIV-1 gag (fragment): gag protein from human immunodeficiency virus 1; gag
   7008..7241    +  misc_feature   RRE: The Rev response element (RRE) of HIV-1 allows for Rev-dependent mRNA export from the nucleus to the cytoplasm.
   7618..7718    +  CDS            Rev (fragment): human immunodeficiency virus 1 (HIV-1) Rev protein; rev; enhances nuclear export of unspliced and incompletely spliced viral mRNAs
   7768..7885    +  misc_feature   cPPT/CTS: central polypurine tract and central termination sequence of HIV-1
   7939..9150    +  promoter       UbC promoter: human ubiquitin C promoter
   9167..9859    +  CDS            TurboRFP: TurboRFP is a basic (constitutively fluorescent) orange fluorescent protein published in 2007, derived from Entacmaea quadricolor. It has low acid sensitivity.
   9893..10272   +  enhancer       CMV enhancer: human cytomegalovirus immediate early enhancer
  10273..10472   +  promoter       CMV promoter: human cytomegalovirus (CMV) immediate early promoter
  10501..11220   +  CDS            EGFP: the original enhanced GFP (Yang et al., 1996) mammalian codon-optimized
  11471..11552   +  ncRNA          mir-128: Accession: RF00649 - microRNA mir-128
