[The description below was written by a language model from this plasmid's Addgene catalogue record, the feature table of its GenBank file and pLannotate feature annotations shown in this document.]
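Description:
pAWp7-2 is an 11.7 kb lentiviral transfer plasmid built on the pFUGW backbone and carrying a dual-fluorescent-reporter cassette linked to a microRNA. It is propagated in E. coli through a high-copy ColE1/pUC-type origin with ampicillin selection (AmpR under its own bla promoter). The backbone also holds an f1 origin and an SV40/EM7-driven BleoR cassette with an SV40 poly(A) signal, which lies outside the viral genome. The lentiviral portion has a third-generation-style layout. A CMV enhancer/promoter is fused to a truncated HIV-1 5' LTR to drive genomic RNA in packaging cells. This is followed by the Ψ packaging signal with a gag fragment, the RRE for Rev-dependent nuclear export, and the cPPT/CTS. Downstream of the payload sit a WPRE, which enhances transcript expression, a second truncated LTR and a bGH poly(A) signal.

The payload contains two independent transcription units in the same orientation. The human ubiquitin C promoter drives TurboRFP, and a second CMV enhancer/promoter drives EGFP. A mir-128 sequence is annotated about 250 bp downstream of the EGFP coding region, so the miRNA is presumably produced from the same CMV-driven transcript, with GFP reporting its expression. RFP provides a separately expressed marker of transduced cells. The record gives no purpose beyond the construct's architecture, but the associated publication concerns massively parallel combinatorial genetics in human cells, which suggests use as a miRNA expression vector in that system. The two partial GenBank records held for this plasmid (585 and 350 bp) carry no annotations, so this description relies on the automated feature table of the full depositor sequence.
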