Addgene plasmid #72734: pAWp7-2
Purpose: pFUGW-UBCp-RFP-CMVp-GFP-[miR-128]
Depositing lab: Timothy Lu. Depositing organization: Massachusetts Institute of Technology. Publication: Massively parallel high-order combinatorial genetics in human cells. Wong AS, Choi GC, Cheng AA, Purcell O, Lu TK. Nat Biotechnol. 2015 Sep;33(9):952-61. doi: 10.1038/nbt.3326. Epub 2015 Aug 17. PubMed 26280411.
Backbone
  Vector backbone: pFUGW
  Vector type: Lentiviral
Growth in bacteria
  Bacterial resistance: Ampicillin, 100 μg/mL
  Growth temperature: 37°C
  Growth strain: Stbl3
  Copy number: Unknown
Gene/Insert
  Gene/Insert name: UBCp-RFP-CMVp-GFP-[miR-128]
Terms and licenses: Academic/Nonprofit Terms; Industry Terms: Not Available to Industry
How to cite: pAWp7-2 was a gift from Timothy Lu (Addgene plasmid # 72734 ; http://n2t.net/addgene:72734 ; RRID:Addgene_72734)
