LOCUS       Exported 350 bp ds-DNA linear SYN 29-MAY-2021
DEFINITION  pFUGW-UBCp-RFP-CMVp-GFP-[miR-128].
ACCESSION   .
VERSION     .
KEYWORDS    pAWp7-2
SOURCE      synthetic DNA construct
  ORGANISM  synthetic DNA construct
REFERENCE   1 (bases 1 to 350)
  AUTHORS   Wong AS, Choi GC, Cheng AA, Purcell O, Lu TK
  TITLE     Massively parallel high-order combinatorial genetics in human cells.
  JOURNAL   Nat Biotechnol. 2015 Sep;33(9):952-61. doi: 10.1038/nbt.3326. Epub
            2015 Aug 17.
  PUBMED    26280411
REFERENCE   2 (bases 1 to 350)
  AUTHORS   .
  TITLE     Direct Submission
  JOURNAL   Exported May 29, 2021 from SnapGene Server 1.1.58
            http://www.snapgene.com
FEATURES             Location/Qualifiers
     source          1..350
                     /organism="synthetic DNA construct"
                     /mol_type="other DNA"
ORIGIN
        1 gggtgggcga agaactccag catgagatcc ccgcgctgga ggatcatcca gccggcgtcc
       61 cggaaaacga ttccgaagcc caacctttca tagaaggcgg cggtggaatc gaaatctcgt
      121 agcacgtgtc agtcctgctc ctcggccacg aagtgcacgc agttgccggc cgggtcgcgc
      181 agggcgaact cccgccccca cggctgctcg ccgatctcgg tcatggccgg cccggaggcg
      241 tcccggaagt tcgtggacac gacctccgac cactcggcgt acagctcgtc caggccgcgc
      301 acccacaccc aggccagggt gttgtccggc accacctggt cctggaccgc
//
