LOCUS       Exported 585 bp ds-DNA linear SYN 06-JUL-2021
DEFINITION  pFUGW-UBCp-RFP-CMVp-GFP-[miR-128].
ACCESSION   .
VERSION     .
KEYWORDS    pAWp7-2
SOURCE      synthetic DNA construct
  ORGANISM  synthetic DNA construct
REFERENCE   1 (bases 1 to 585)
  AUTHORS   Wong AS, Choi GC, Cheng AA, Purcell O, Lu TK
  TITLE     Massively parallel high-order combinatorial genetics in human cells.
  JOURNAL   Nat Biotechnol. 2015 Sep;33(9):952-61. doi: 10.1038/nbt.3326. Epub
            2015 Aug 17.
  PUBMED    26280411
REFERENCE   2 (bases 1 to 585)
  AUTHORS   .
  TITLE     Direct Submission
  JOURNAL   Exported Jul 6, 2021 from SnapGene Server 1.1.58
            http://www.snapgene.com
FEATURES             Location/Qualifiers
     source          1..585
                     /organism="synthetic DNA construct"
                     /mol_type="other DNA"
ORIGIN
        1 atccagaggt tgattatcga taagcttgat atcgcaattg ggccaaagat gtcacttaaa
       61 ttctaatccc tatttctgag tatgatgcat gatttaaagg tattacaatt aatgaaaaat
      121 ataaacaaat gttaacacct tcatacagca ttaaaaaaag caaaaaagca gtggaaacct
      181 gagtaaaaag aagccaggaa gcagctgaaa aagagaccgg ttcactgtga gaaatgtaaa
      241 cctctcagac agtgctacgg ccccgaatcc aacagctcag gaacaaggcc aattattgca
      301 aaatattaaa tgtatatggt gaagctacaa acttgtcaag agtcataaga ataataaaag
      361 ctacacagaa aacagctagg gctttgtaaa cctaaaatct tcactataat tactacctgc
      421 agaaagtttc tttatactat accacactcc ttatatgcag tgtacttcac agtatgaatt
      481 ccggactttt cgcggatccg atgcatgaga tctctagagt cgcggccgct ttacttgtac
      541 agctcgtcca tgccgagagt gatcccggcg gcggtcacga actcc
//
